Addgene plasmid #101695: pUPD2-ODPBMTS (12)
Purpose: ODPBMTS in domestication vector
Depositing lab: Elena Caro Bernat. Depositing organization: Centro de Biotecnología y Genómica de Plantas (UPM/INIA). Publication: Adaptation of the GoldenBraid modular cloning system and creation of a toolkit for the expression of heterologous proteins in yeast mitochondria. Perez-Gonzalez A, Kniewel R, Veldhuizen M, Verma HK, Navarro-Rodriguez M, Rubio LM, Caro E. BMC Biotechnol. 2017 Nov 13;17(1):80. doi: 10.1186/s12896-017-0393-y. PubMed 29132331.
Backbone
  Vector backbone: pUPD2
  Vector type: Yeast Expression
Growth in bacteria
  Bacterial resistance: Chloramphenicol, 25 μg/mL
  Growth temperature: 37°C
  Growth strain: DH5alpha
  Copy number: Unknown
Gene/Insert
  Gene/Insert name: CCAT-[MTS from S. cerevisiae Pyruvate dehydrogenase E1 component subunit beta (YBR221C)]-AATG
Terms and licenses: Academic/Nonprofit Terms; Industry Terms: Not Available to Industry
How to cite: pUPD2-ODPBMTS (12) was a gift from Elena Caro Bernat (Addgene plasmid # 101695 ; http://n2t.net/addgene:101695 ; RRID:Addgene_101695)
