[The description below was written by a language model from this plasmid's Addgene catalogue record and pLannotate feature annotations shown in this document.]
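Description:
pUPD2-ODPBMTS (12) is a small (about 2.2 kb) GoldenBraid domestication, or part-entry, plasmid built on the pUPD2 backbone. It stores a single standardized DNA part rather than a complete expression unit. Although catalogued under yeast expression, the feature table shows no yeast origin, yeast marker, promoter or terminator for eukaryotic expression. The plasmid is propagated only in E. coli, using a high-copy ColE1/pUC-type origin and a chloramphenicol acetyltransferase (cat) gene driven by its native promoter and followed by the lambda t0 terminator. The cloning site is framed by BioBrick prefix and suffix sequences and insulated by bacterial transcription terminators, including a his operon terminator, which limit read-through into or out of the stored part.

The insert is the mitochondrial targeting sequence (MTS) from the Saccharomyces cerevisiae pyruvate dehydrogenase E1 beta subunit (PDB1, YBR221C), annotated as a roughly 100 bp N-terminal fragment of the coding sequence. It is flanked by the four-nucleotide overhangs CCAT and AATG, which define its position in the GoldenBraid assembly grammar as an N-terminal signal placed between a promoter part and the start of a coding sequence. The "(12)" in the name appears to refer to this grammar position, though the record does not say so explicitly. In a Type IIS restriction-ligation assembly, the part can be released and joined in frame with promoter, coding sequence and terminator modules to build transcriptional units. The encoded proteins then carry an N-terminal presequence that directs import into yeast mitochondria. The plasmid belongs to a toolkit that adapts GoldenBraid modular cloning for expressing heterologous proteins in yeast mitochondria.
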