Features (pLannotate 1.2.2; 9 found; start..end, strand, type, name):
      1..44      -  terminator     bacterial terminator: putative bacterial transcription terminator
     47..68      +  misc_feature   BioBrick prefix: BioBrick prefix for parts that do not start with "ATG"
     86..187     +  CDS            PDB1 (fragment): ODPB_YEAST - Experimental evidence at protein level: Swiss-Prot protein existence level 1. The pyruvate dehydrogenase complex catalyzes the overall conversion of pyruvate to acetyl-CoA and CO(2). From Saccharomyces cerevisiae (strain ATCC 204508 / S288c) (Baker's yeast).
    208..227     +  misc_feature   BioBrick suffix: universal suffix for all parts
    228..285     +  terminator     his operon terminator: This putative transcriptin terminator from the E. coli his operon has a 2-bp deletion introduced during synthesis. Its efficiency has not been determined.
    480..1068    -  rep_origin     ori: high-copy-number ColE1/pMB1/pBR322/pUC origin of replication
   1251..1345    -  terminator     lambda t0 terminator: transcription terminator from phage lambda
   1369..2025    -  CDS            cat: CAT_ECOLX - Experimental evidence at protein level: Swiss-Prot protein existence level 1. This enzyme is an effector of chloramphenicol resistance in bacteria. From Escherichia coli. This protein is used as a marker in many commonly used cloning vectors, such as pACYC184.
   2026..2123    -  promoter       cat promoter: promoter of the E. coli cat gene encoding chloramphenicol acetyltransferase
>Addgene plasmid #101695 | pUPD2-ODPBMTS (12) | addgene full sequence | sequence record 199841 | Addgene NGS Result
ATTTCAGATAAAAAAAATCCTTAGCTTTCGCTAAGGATGATTTCTGGAATTCGCGGCCGCTTCTAGAGCG
ATGAGTGGTCTCGCCATGTTTTCCAGACTGCCAACATCATTGGCCAGAAATGTTGCACGTCGTGCCCCAA
CTTCTTTTGTAAGACCCTCTGCAGCAGCAGCAGCATTGAGATTCTCAATGTGAGACCACTCATCGCGACT
AGTAGCGGCCGCTGCAGTCCGGCAAAAAAGGGCAAGGTGTCACCACCCTGCCCTTTTTCTTTAAAACCGA
AAAGATTACTTCGCGTTATGCAGGCTTCCTCGCTCACTGACTCGCTGCGCTCGGTCGTTCGGCTGCGGCG
AGCGGTATCAGCTCACTCAAAGGCGGTAATACGGTTATCCACAGAATCAGGGGATAACGCAGGAAAGAAC
ATGTGAGCAAAAGGCCAGCAAAAGGCCAGGAACCGTAAAAAGGCCGCGTTGCTGGCGTTTTTCCACAGGC
TCCGCCCCCCTGACGAGCATCACAAAAATCGACGCTCAAGTCAGAGGTGGCGAAACCCGACAGGACTATA
AAGATACCAGGCGTTTCCCCCTGGAAGCTCCCTCGTGCGCTCTCCTGTTCCGACCCTGCCGCTTACCGGA
TACCTGTCCGCCTTTCTCCCTTCGGGAAGCGTGGCGCTTTCTCATAGCTCACGCTGTAGGTATCTCAGTT
CGGTGTAGGTCGTTCGCTCCAAGCTGGGCTGTGTGCACGAACCCCCCGTTCAGCCCGACCGCTGCGCCTT
ATCCGGTAACTATCGTCTTGAGTCCAACCCGGTAAGACACGACTTATCGCCACTGGCAGCAGCCACTGGT
AACAGGATTAGCAGAGCGAGGTATGTAGGCGGTGCTACAGAGTTCTTGAAGTGGTGGCCTAACTACGGCT
ACACTAGAAGAACAGTATTTGGTATCTGCGCTCTGCTGAAGCCAGTTACCTTCGGAAAAAGAGTTGGTAG
CTCTTGATCCGGCAAACAAACCACCGCTGGTAGCGGTGGTTTTTTTGTTTGCAAGCAGCAGATTACGCGC
AGAAAAAAAGGATCTCAAGAAGATCCTTTGATCTTTTCTACGGGGTCTGACGCTCAGTGGAACGAAAACT
CACGTTAAGGGATTTTGGTCATGAGATTATCAAAAAGGATCTTCACCTAGATCCTTTTAAATTAAAAATG
AAGTTTTAAATCAATCTAAAGTATATATGAGTAAACTTGGTCTGACAGCTCGAGGCTTGGATTCTCACCA
ATAAAAAACGCCCGGCGGCAACCGAGCGTTCTGAACAAATCCAGATGGAGTTCTGAGGTCATTACTGGAT
CTATCAACAGGAGTCCAAGCGAGCTCGATATCAAATTACGCCCCGCCCTGCCACTCGTCGCAGTACTGTT
GTAATTCATTAAGCATTCTGCCGACATGGAAGCCATCACAAACGGCATGATGAACCTGAATCGCCAGCGG
CATCAGCACCTTGTCGCCTTGCGTATAATATTTGCCCATGGTGAAAACGGGGGCGAAGAAGTTGTCCATA
TTGGCCACGTTTAAATCAAAACTGGTGAAACTCACCCAGGGATTGGCTGATACGAAAAACATATTCTCAA
TAAACCCTTTAGGGAAATAGGCCAGGTTTTCACCGTAACACGCCACATCTTGCGAATATATGTGTAGAAA
CTGCCGGAAATCGTCGTGGTATTCACTCCAGAGTGATGAAAACGTTTCAGTTTGCTCATGGAAAACGGTG
TAACAAGGGTGAACACTATCCCATATCACCAGCTCACCGTCTTTCATTGCCATACGAAATTCCGGATGAG
CATTCATCAGGCGGGCAAGAATGTGAATAAAGGCCGGATAAAACTTGTGCTTATTTTTCTTTACGGTCTT
TAAAAAGGCCGTAATATCCAGCTGAACGGTCTGGTTATAGGTACATTGAGCAACTGACTGAAATGCCTCA
AAATGTTCTTTACGATGCCATTGGGATATATCAACGGTGGTATATCCAGTGATTTTTTTCTCCATTTTAG
CTTCCTTAGCTCCTGAAAATCTCGATAACTCAAAAAATACGCCCGGTAGTGATCTTATTTCATTATGGTG
AAAGTTGGAACCTCTTACGTGCCCGATCAACTCGAGTGCCACCTGACGTCTAAGAAACCATTATTATCAT
GACATTAACCTATAAAAATAGGCGTATCACGAGGCAGA
