>Addgene plasmid #101695 | pUPD2-ODPBMTS (12) | depositor partial sequence | sequence record 191983 | ODPBMTS
GTTTTCCAGACTGCCAACATCATTGGCCAGAAATGTTGCACGTCGTGCCCCAACTTCTTTTGTAAGACCC
TCTGCAGCAGCAGCAGCATTGAGATTCTC
